>Addgene plasmid #153661 | pGBW-m4133425 | addgene full sequence | sequence record 300622 | Ginkgo NGS Result
ATCCATCGAAGATGGATGTGTGTTGGTTTTTTGTGTGTGTAACGCAACGATTGATAGCATAACCCCTTGG
GGCCTCTAAACGGGTCTTGAGGGGTTTTTTGAATTGAGAGGTAGCTGAAGCTGCTGTTATGACCACTAGA
GGGAAGAAGATACCTGTGGAGCTAATGGTCCAAGATGTCGGGAGCCGCGATCGCTGCCAAAAAGGTAAGC
TGACGATAGCTGACGAGATTCGATGCCCGACGAGCAAATGAGCGCCACGGCTGTTCGCGTAAGCTCGAAA
CGACGGAGATTCGATAGAGCCAGAGTCGAGTTTAAACGATTCGGGATCTTAAGGATAAATTTCTGGTAAG
GAGGACACGTATGGAAGTGGGCAAGTTGGGGAAGCCGTATCCGTTGCTGAATCTGGCATATGTGGGAGTA
TAAGACGCGCAGCGTCGCATCAGGCATTTTTTTCTGCGCCAATGCACCTAGAATCGGTTACCAATGCTTA
ATCAGTGAGGCACCTATCTCAGCGATCTGTCTATTTCGTTCATCCATAGTTGCCTGACTCCCCGTCGTGT
AGATAACTACGATACGGGAGGGCTTACCATCTGGCCCCAGTGCTGCAATGATACCGCGAGACCCACGCTC
ACCGGCTCCAGATTTATCAGCAATAAACCAGCCAGCCGGAAGGGCCGAGCGCAGAAGTGGTCCTGCAACT
TTATCCGCCTCCATCCAGTCTATCAACTGTTGCCGGGAAGCTAGAGTAAGTAGTTCGCCAGTTAATAGTT
TACGCAAGGTTGTTGCCATTGCTACAGGCATCGTGGTGTCACGCTCGTCGTTTGGTATGGCTTCATTCAG
CTCCGGTTCCCAACGATCAAGGCGAGTTACATGATCCCCCATGTTGTGCAAAAAAGCGGTTAGCTCCTTC
GGTCCTCCAATCGTTGTCAGAAGTAAGTTGGCCGCAGTGTTATCACTCATGGTTATGGCAGCACTGCATA
ATTCTCTTACTGTCATGCCATCCGTAAGATGCTTTTCTGTGACTGGTGAATACTCAACCAAGTCATTCTG
AGAATAGTGTATGCGGCGACCGAGTTGCTCTTGCCCGGCGTCAATACGGGATAATACCGCGCCACATAGC
AGAACTTTAAAAGTGCTCATCATTGGAAAGCGTTCTTCGGGGCGAAAACTCTCAAGGATCTTACCGCTGT
TGAGATCCAGTTCGATGTAACCCACTCGCGCACCCAACTGATCTTCAGCATCTTTTACTTTCACCAGCGT
TTCTGGGTGAGCAAAAACAGGAAGGCAAAATGCCGCAAAAAAGGGAATAAGGGCGACACGGAAATGTTGA
ATACTCATGCGAAAGCCTCCTGCTGATCCTGTCTCTTGATAGATGTTTGCAAAAGCTAGGACTCGATTAT
ACGTTGACCGATCAGACTATCAATATCTAGGTTTAAACAGATCGGTACGCTGCCGTGACCAGGCTTGAGT
ACAATATCTGACGATTGGACTTCCTGGGTCCCAAGCTGGATTCCGACTGGCTGACTGCCAAGCAACGATA
TGGATCGTCGAGACTCGCACTGAGAGGATCGTTCTCGGTACACCAGGCGCGCCCCGATTTCGATATTCCT
CGGATCTCGGATAGATCGGGATTGAGGATGTAGGTTGAACTTCTCTCGGGTGATCCCGATCTCGGATATT
CGGGATTGGAGTAATACCTGGCGATAGGCGCTGCCAAGCAATAGCCAAGGCGCAAGGCCGGCCAAGAGAC
TTGCGATAGTTCGTTCGAGAGGTAGCCTGCAAGATGGATCGGACGAAAGGTTTGAAGATTTTCCGACGAG
GGCCTTGGAGAGTTCGGAAATTTAAATGCAACTATGGATGAACGAAATAGACAGATCGCTGAGATAGGTG
CCTCACTGATTAAGCATTGGTAACTGTCAGACCAAGTTTACTCATATATACTTTAGATTGATTTAAAACT
TCATTTTTAATTTAAAAGGATCTAGGTGAAGATCCTTTTTGATAATCTCATGACCAAAATCCCTTAACGT
GAGTTTTCGTTCCACTGAGCGTCAGACCCCGTAGAAAAGATCAAAGGATCTTCTTGAGATCCTTTTTTTC
TGCGCGTAATCTGCTGCTTGCAAACAAAAAAACCACCGCTACCAGCGGTGGTTTGTTTGCCGGATCAAGA
GCTACCAACTCTTTTTCCGAAGGTAACTGGCTTCAGCAGAGCGCAGATACCAAATACTGTTCTTCTAGTG
TAGCCGTAGTTAGGCCACCACTTCAAGAACTCTGTAGCACCGCCTACATACCTCGCTCTGCTAATCCTGT
TACCAGTGGCTGCTGCCAGTGGCGATAAGTCGTGTCTTACCGGGTTGGACTCAAGACGATAGTTACCGGA
TAAGGCGCAGCGGTCGGGCTGAACGGGGGGTTCGTGCACACAGCCCAGCTTGGAGCGAACGACCTACACC
GAACTGAGATACCTACAGCGTGAGCTATGAGAAAGCGCCACGCTTCCCGAAGGGAGAAAGGCGGACAGGT
ATCCGGTAAGCGGCAGGGTCGGAACAGGAGAGCGCACGAGGGAGCTTCCAGGGGGAAACGCCTGGTATCT
TTATAGTCCTGTCGGGTTTCGCCACCTCTGACTTGAGCGTCGATTTTTGTGATGCTCGTCAGGGGGGCGG
AGCCTATGGAAAAACGCCAGCAACGCGGCCTTTTTACGGTTCCTGGCCTTTTGCTGGCCTTTTGCTCACA
TGATTTAAATGAAACTCGTAATCGGAGAACGGGTGCAATAGCAAGGACCAGATCGAACTTGACTGACGCA
ATTCTGAGCGTAGTCGAAACCCAGACAAGTCGATCTCGCCAAGTAGCTGACTTGACTGGTTAATTAAGTT
TCGATAGCCCAAGGTAACCAATGAGATTAGGGAGGGAAGAAAGTTTGATGAACTACTTCTGACCCCTAGT
GGTGTCCAGAAAAGACCATTAAAGGAATGTCTTGATCGAAATCGAGAGATCGCCTGCAGGATAGCTGACG
ACCTTAAGGATAAATTTCTGGTAAGGAGGACACGTATGGAAGTGGGCAAGTTGGGGAAGCCGTATCCGTT
GCTGAATCTGGCATATGTGGGAGTATAAGACGCGCAGCGTCGCATCAGGCATTTTTTTCTGCGCCAATGC
CGGTAGATAGCAATCCGGCCCGAGGGGCACAAAAAACCCCTCAAGACCCGTTTAGAGGCCCCAAGGGGTT
ATGCTACGATACCGATAGAGATGGGCCAATACCACATTTGTAGAGGTTTTACTTGCTTTAAAAAACCTCC
CACACCTCCCCCTGAACCTGAAACATAAAATGAATGCAATTGTTGTTGTTAACTTGTTTATTGCAGCTTA
TAATGGTTACAAATAAAGCAATAGCATCACAAATTTCACAAATAAAGCATTTTTTTCACTGCATTCTAGT
TGTGGTTTGTCCAAACTCATCAATGTATCTTATCATGTCTGTGAGCTGAAGGTACGCTGTATCTCAGTCA
GTCAAGCTAGCTTACGCATAATCTGGTACGTCATAGGGGTACGACTGAAAGTAAAGGTTTTCGACCAGAA
GATCAGGAACTCTAGAAGAATTCAGATTTTTAACACGAGAGTAAACGTAAAAAGAAGGTTTTACAAGACT
CACGTTAACAATATTGCAGCAGTACGCACACAATCGAAGCGCAGTAAGGATGGCTAGTGTAACTAGCAAG
AATACCACGAAAGCAAGAAAAAGAAGTACGCTATTAACTATTAACGTACCTGTCTCTTCCGAAACGAATG
AGTACATGGTGGCGGCCGCTGGCGGGTGTGTCGAGTGGATGGTAGGATCGACAAAGATCTGATCTGACGG
TTCACTAAACCAGCTCTGCTTATATAGACCTCCCACCGTACACGCCTACCGCCCATTTGCGTCAATGGGG
CGGAGTTGTTACGACATTTTGGAAAGTCCCGTTGATTTTGGTGCCAAAACAAACTCCCATTGACGTCAAT
GGGGTGGAGACTTGGAAATCCCCGTGAGTCAAACCGCTATCCACGCCCATTGATGTACTGCCAAAACCGC
ATCAGCATGGTAATAGCGATGACTAATACGTAGATGTACTGCCAAGTAGGAAAGTCCCATAAGGTCATGT
ACTGGGCATAATGCCAGGCGGGCCATTTACCGTCATTGACGTCAATAGGGGGCGTACTTGGCATATGATA
CACTTGATGTACTGCCAAGTGGGCAGTTTACCGTAAATACTCCACCCATTGACGTCAATGGAAAGTCCCT
ATTGGCGTTACTATGGGAACATACGTCATTATTGACGTCAATGGGCGGGGGTCGTTGGGCGGTCAGCCAG
GCGGGCCATTTACCGTAAGTTATGTAACGCGGAACTCCATATATGGGCTATGAACTAATGACCCCGTAAT
TGATTACTAGATCTGGCTACACTCGATCAGCAGTTAGATAATAAAATCGCT
Features (pLannotate 1.2.2; 16 found; start..end, strand, type, name):
     55..101     +  terminator     T7 terminator: transcription terminator for bacteriophage T7 RNA polymerase
    106..177     -  misc_feature   5' β-globin insulator: insulator upstream of the human β-globin locus (Farrell et al., 2002)
    329..465     -  terminator     rrnG terminator: transcription terminator from the E. coli ribosomal RNA rrnG operon (Albrechtsen et al., 1991)
    478..1338    -  CDS            AmpR: β-lactamase; bla; confers resistance to ampicillin, carbenicillin, and related antibiotics
   1848..1912    +  CDS            bla(M) (fragment): β-lactamase lacking the signal sequence; bla(M); allows cytosolic expression of β-lactamase
   2084..2672    +  rep_origin     ori: high-copy-number ColE1/pMB1/pBR322/pUC origin of replication
   2898..2969    -  misc_feature   3' β-globin insulator: insulator downstream of the human β-globin locus (Farrell et al., 2002)
   3014..3150    -  terminator     rrnG terminator: transcription terminator from the E. coli ribosomal RNA rrnG operon (Albrechtsen et al., 1991)
   3180..3226    -  terminator     T7 terminator: transcription terminator for bacteriophage T7 RNA polymerase
   3249..3318    +  CDS            large T antigen (fragment): large T antigen from SV40 (simian virus 40)
   3341..3462    +  polyA_signal   SV40 poly(A) signal: SV40 polyadenylation signal
   3563..3787    -  CDS            E: VEMP_SARS2 - Experimental evidence at protein level: Swiss-Prot protein existence level 1. Plays a central role in virus morphogenesis and assembly. Acts as a viroporin and self-assembles in host membranes forming pentameric protein-lipid pores that allow ion transport. Also plays a role in the induction of apoptosis (By similarity). Regulates the localization of S protein at cis-Golgi, the place of virus budding (PubMed:33229438). May act by slowing down the cell secretory pathway (PubMed:33229438). May interfere with tight-junction stability by interacting with host MPP5. This would result i
   3862..3913    -  promoter       CMVd2 promoter: truncated human cytomegalovirus (CMV) immediate early promoter that yields moderately reduced expression relative to the full-length promoter
   3976..3993    +  promoter       CMV promoter (fragment): human cytomegalovirus (CMV) immediate early promoter
   4066..4369    -  enhancer       CMV enhancer: human cytomegalovirus immediate early enhancer
   4450..37      +  polyA_signal   poly(A) signal (across the origin): synthetic polyadenylation signal
