[The description below was written by a language model from this plasmid's Addgene catalogue record and pLannotate feature annotations shown in this document.]
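Description:
pGBW-m4133425 is a mammalian expression plasmid built on the pTwist_CMV_6 backbone for producing the wild-type SARS-CoV-2 envelope (E) protein in transfected cells. It is propagated in E. coli as a high-copy plasmid through a ColE1/pUC-type origin of replication and selected with ampicillin via a β-lactamase (AmpR) gene. The sequenced record is about 4.5 kb, consistent with the listed backbone plus the small insert. The backbone also carries bacterial transcription terminators (T7 and rrnG) and short β-globin insulator elements flanking the bacterial maintenance region. These likely isolate it from transcription originating in the expression cassette.

The payload is the short E open reading frame, annotated on the reverse strand immediately downstream of a human cytomegalovirus immediate-early enhancer and promoter, which drive strong constitutive transcription in most mammalian cell lines. The annotation software resolves the promoter only as a truncated CMV form plus a small fragment, whereas the catalogue entry simply states CMV. According to the catalogue, the backbone supplies a C-terminal tag consisting of a TEV protease cleavage site followed by an HA epitope. This would allow antibody detection or immunoprecipitation of the fusion and optional tag removal, although these small elements are not picked up in the feature table. An SV40 polyadenylation signal lies beyond the 3' end of the coding region but is annotated on the opposite strand, and a synthetic poly(A) signal spans the plasmid origin. The table therefore does not clearly show which signal terminates the E transcript.

E is a small viroporin involved in virion assembly and budding. The record states the purpose only as mammalian expression of E and gives no specific applications.
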