Addgene plasmid #153661: pGBW-m4133425
Purpose: Mammalian expression plasmid for SARS-CoV-2 E (envelope)
Depositing lab: Ginkgo Bioworks & Benjie Chen.
Backbone
  Vector backbone: pTwist_CMV_6
  Backbone size w/o insert (bp): 4180
  Vector type: Mammalian Expression
Growth in bacteria
  Bacterial resistance: Ampicillin, 100 μg/mL
  Growth temperature: 37°C
  Growth strain: DH5alpha
  Copy number: High Copy
Gene/Insert
  Gene/Insert name: SARS-CoV-2 E (envelope) (alt names: envelope protein; E protein)
  Species: Severe acute respiratory syndrome coronavirus 2
  Insert size (bp): 221
  Mutation: wt
  Entrez Gene: E (a.k.a. GU280_gp04)
  Promoter: CMV
  Tag / fusion protein: Cleavable TEV;HA (C terminal on backbone)
  Cloning method: Unknown
Resource information
  A portion of this plasmid was derived from a plasmid made by: GinkgoBioworks
Depositor comments: NCBI reference sequence: 43740570
How to cite: pGBW-m4133425 was a gift from Ginkgo Bioworks & Benjie Chen (Addgene plasmid # 153661 ; http://n2t.net/addgene:153661 ; RRID:Addgene_153661)
